Addgene plasmid #116172: pHAGE-BRAF-L245F
Purpose: Lentiviral expression of BRAF L245F
Depositing lab: Gordon Mills & Kenneth Scott. Depositing organization: Baylor College of Medicine. Publication: Systematic Functional Annotation of Somatic Mutations in Cancer. Ng PK, Li J, Jeong KJ, Shao S, Chen H, Tsang YH, Sengupta S, Wang Z, Bhavana VH, Tran R, Soewito S, Minussi DC, Moreno D, Kong K, Dogruluk T, Lu H, Gao J, Tokheim C, Zhou DC, Johnson AM, Zeng J, Ip CKM, Ju Z, Wester M, Yu S, Li Y, Vellano CP, Schultz N, Karchin R, Ding L, Lu Y, Cheung LWT, Chen K, Shaw KR, Meric-Bernstam F, Scott KL, Yi S, Sahni N, Liang H, Mills GB. Cancer Cell. 2018 Mar 12;33(3):450-462.e10. doi: 10.1016/j.ccell.2018.01.021. PubMed 29533785.
Backbone
  Vector backbone: pHAGE
  Vector type: Lentiviral
Growth in bacteria
  Bacterial resistance: Ampicillin, 100 μg/mL
  Growth temperature: 37°C
  Growth strain: Stbl3
  Copy number: High Copy
Gene/Insert
  Gene/Insert name: BRAF
  Species: H. sapiens (human)
  Mutation: L245F
  Entrez Gene: BRAF (a.k.a. B-RAF1, B-raf, BRAF-1, BRAF1, NS7, RAFB1)
  Cloning method: Gateway Cloning
Terms and licenses: Academic/Nonprofit Terms; Industry Terms: Not Available to Industry
How to cite: pHAGE-BRAF-L245F was a gift from Gordon Mills & Kenneth Scott (Addgene plasmid # 116172 ; http://n2t.net/addgene:116172 ; RRID:Addgene_116172)
