[The description below was written by a language model from this plasmid's Addgene catalogue record and pLannotate feature annotations shown in this document.]
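Description:
pHAGE-BRAF-L245F is an HIV-1-derived, self-inactivating lentiviral expression plasmid built on the pHAGE backbone and carrying the human BRAF open reading frame with the L245F substitution. In bacteria it is maintained through a high-copy ColE1/pUC-type origin and selected with ampicillin via the β-lactamase gene. The viral portion contains a truncated 5' LTR, the Ψ packaging signal with an adjoining gag fragment, the Rev response element, the cPPT/CTS element and a ΔU3 3' LTR. These are the cis-acting elements for packaging, nuclear export of the genomic RNA, efficient transduction and integration. The deleted U3 silences LTR-driven transcription after integration. Only fragments of gag, rev and nef are annotated, so packaging functions must be supplied in trans.

The BRAF coding sequence was introduced by Gateway cloning and sits between attB1 and attB2 sites downstream of the strong constitutive human EF-1α promoter. Beyond attB2 lie short T3 and T7 promoter sequences, an attB4 fragment and a V5 epitope tag. The record does not state whether the V5 tag is translated in frame with BRAF, so tagging of the protein should not be assumed. An EMCV IRES then drives translation of puromycin N-acetyltransferase from the same transcript, linking puromycin resistance in transduced cells to BRAF expression. A WPRE placed before the 3' LTR enhances transcript stability and expression. BRAF encodes a serine/threonine kinase that phosphorylates MAP2K1 and activates the MAP kinase pathway. This construct belongs to a collection made for systematic functional annotation of somatic cancer mutations, and it allows stable expression of the L245F variant in mammalian cells to assess its effect on signalling or cell phenotype.
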