Features (pLannotate 1.2.2; 30 found; start..end, strand, type, name):
      1..118     +  misc_feature   cPPT/CTS: central polypurine tract and central termination sequence of HIV-1
    166..1344    +  promoter       EF-1α promoter: strong constitutive promoter for human elongation factor EF-1α
   1365..1385    +  protein_bind   attB1: mutant version of attB; core recombination site for the Gateway® BP reaction BP Clonase™
   1391..3688    +  CDS            BRAF: BRAF_HUMAN - Also known as BRAF1, RAFB1. Experimental evidence at protein level: Swiss-Prot protein existence level 1. Protein kinase involved in the transduction of mitogenic signals from the cell membrane to the nucleus (Probable). Phosphorylates MAP2K1, and thereby activates the MAP kinase signal transduction pathway (PubMed:21441910, PubMed:29433126). May play a role in the postsynaptic responses of hippocampal neurons (PubMed:1508179). From Homo sapiens (Human).
   3693..3717    -  protein_bind   attB2: mutant version of attB; recombination site for the Gateway® BP reaction BP Clonase™
   3725..3743    +  promoter       T3 promoter: promoter for bacteriophage T3 RNA polymerase
   3769..3787    -  promoter       T7 promoter: promoter for bacteriophage T7 RNA polymerase
   3793..3811    -  protein_bind   attB4 (fragment): mutant version of attB; core recombination site for the Gateway® BP reaction BP Clonase™
   3867..3908    +  CDS            V5 tag: epitope tag from simian virus 5
   4034..4496    +  misc_feature   IRES: internal ribosome entry site (IRES) of the encephalomyocarditis virus (EMCV)
   4510..5107    +  CDS            PuroR (fragment): puromycin N-acetyltransferase; pac from Streptomyces; confers resistance to puromycin
   5123..5711    +  misc_feature   WPRE: woodchuck hepatitis virus posttranscriptional regulatory element
   5719..5784    +  CDS            nef (fragment): NEF_HV1Z2 - Experimental evidence at protein level: Swiss-Prot protein existence level 1. Extracellular Nef protein targets CD4(+) T-lymphocytes for apoptosis by interacting with CXCR4 surface receptors. From Human immunodeficiency virus type 1 group M subtype D (isolate Z2/CDC-Z34) (HIV-1).
   5786..6019    +  LTR            3' LTR (ΔU3): self-inactivating 3' long terminal repeat (LTR) from HIV-1
   6224..6328    +  promoter       AmpR promoter: bla
   6329..7189    +  CDS            AmpR: β-lactamase; bla; confers resistance to ampicillin, carbenicillin, and related antibiotics
   7360..7948    +  rep_origin     ori: high-copy-number ColE1/pMB1/pBR322/pUC origin of replication
   8131..8185    +  CDS            lacI (fragment): lac repressor; lacI; The lac repressor binds to the lac operator to inhibit transcription in E. coli. This inhibition can be relieved by adding lactose or isopropyl-β-D-thiogalactopyranoside (IPTG).
   8191..8284    +  rep_origin     SV40 ori (fragment): SV40 origin of replication
   8309..8346    +  CDS            lacI (fragment): lac repressor; lacI; The lac repressor binds to the lac operator to inhibit transcription in E. coli. This inhibition can be relieved by adding lactose or isopropyl-β-D-thiogalactopyranoside (IPTG).
   8359..8380    +  protein_bind   CAP binding site: CAP binding activates transcription in the presence of cAMP. E. coli catabolite activator protein
   8395..8425    +  promoter       lac promoter: promoter for the E. coli lac operon
   8429..8451    +  protein_bind   lac operator (fragment): The lac repressor binds to the lac operator to inhibit transcription in E. coli. This inhibition can be relieved by adding lactose or isopropyl-β-D-thiogalactopyranoside (IPTG). lac repressor encoded by lacI
   8483..8566    +  polyA_signal   SV40 poly(A) signal (fragment): SV40 polyadenylation signal
   8733..9062    +  CDS            nef (fragment): NEF_HV1BR - Experimental evidence at protein level: Swiss-Prot protein existence level 1. Extracellular Nef protein targets CD4(+) T-lymphocytes for apoptosis by interacting with CXCR4 surface receptors (PubMed:14990729). From Human immunodeficiency virus type 1 group M subtype B (isolate BRU/LAI) (HIV-1).
   9110..9367    +  LTR            5' LTR (truncated): truncated 5' long terminal repeat (LTR) from HIV-1
   9414..9539    +  misc_feature   HIV-1 Ψ: packaging signal of human immunodeficiency virus type 1
   9523..9861    +  CDS            HIV-1 gag (fragment): gag protein from human immunodeficiency virus 1; gag
  10036..10269   +  misc_feature   RRE: The Rev response element (RRE) of HIV-1 allows for Rev-dependent mRNA export from the nucleus to the cytoplasm.
  10646..10746   +  CDS            Rev (fragment): human immunodeficiency virus 1 (HIV-1) Rev protein; rev; enhances nuclear export of unspliced and incompletely spliced viral mRNAs
>Addgene plasmid #116172 | pHAGE-BRAF-L245F | addgene full sequence | sequence record 250670 | Addgene NGS Result
TTTTAAAAGAAAAGGGGGGATTGGGGGGTACAGTGCAGGGGAAAGAATAGTAGACATAATAGCAACAGAC
ATACAAACTAAAGAATTACAAAAACAAATTACAAAAATTCAAAATTTTCGGGTTTATTACAGGGACAGCA
GAGATCCAGTTTGGACTAGTCGTGAGGCTCCGGTGCCCGTCAGTGGGCAGAGCGCACATCGCCCACAGTC
CCCGAGAAGTTGGGGGGAGGGGTCGGCAATTGAACCGGTGCCTAGAGAAGGTGGCGCGGGGTAAACTGGG
AAAGTGATGTCGTGTACTGGCTCCGCCTTTTTCCCGAGGGTGGGGGAGAACCGTATATAAGTGCAGTAGT
CGCCGTGAACGTTCTTTTTCGCAACGGGTTTGCCGCCAGAACACAGGTAAGTGCCGTGTGTGGTTCCCGC
GGGCCTGGCCTCTTTACGGGTTATGGCCCTTGCGTGCCTTGAATTACTTCCACCTGGCTGCAGTACGTGA
TTCTTGATCCCGAGCTTCGGGTTGGAAGTGGGTGGGAGAGTTCGAGGCCTTGCGCTTAAGGAGCCCCTTC
GCCTCGTGCTTGAGTTGAGGCCTGGCCTGGGCGCTGGGGCCGCCGCGTGCGAATCTGGTGGCACCTTCGC
GCCTGTCTCGCTGCTTTCGATAAGTCTCTAGCCATTTAAAATTTTTGATGACCTGCTGCGACGCTTTTTT
TCTGGCAAGATAGTCTTGTAAATGCGGGCCAAGATCTGCACACTGGTATTTCGGTTTTTGGGGCCGCGGG
CGGCGACGGGGCCCGTGCGTCCCAGCGCACATGTTCGGCGAGGCGGGGCCTGCGAGCGCGGCCACCGAGA
ATCGGACGGGGGTAGTCTCAAGCTGGCCGGCCTGCTCTGGTGCCTGGCCTCGCGCCGCCGTGTATCGCCC
CGCCCTGGGCGGCAAGGCTGGCCCGGTCGGCACCAGTTGCGTGAGCGGAAAGATGGCCGCTTCCCGGCCC
TGCTGCAGGGAGCTCAAAATGGAGGACGCGGCGCTCGGGAGAGCGGGCGGGTGAGTCACCCACACAAAGG
AAAAGGGCCTTTCCGTCCTCAGCCGTCGCTTCATGTGACTCCACGGAGTACCGGGCGCCGTCCAGGCACC
TCGATTAGTTCTCGAGCTTTTGGAGTACGTCGTCTTTAGGTTGGGGGGAGGGGTTTTATGCGATGGAGTT
TCCCCACACTGAGTGGGTGGAGACTGAAGTTAGGCCAGCTTGGCACTTGATGTAATTCTCCTTGGAATTT
GCCCTTTTTGAGTTTGGATCTTGGTTCATTCTCAAGCCTCAGACAGTGGTTCAAAGTTTTTTTCTTCCAT
TTCAGGTGTCGTGAAGCGGCCCTGCAGATATCAACAAGTTTGTACAAAAAAGCAGGCACCATGGCGGCGC
TGAGCGGTGGCGGTGGTGGCGGCGCGGAGCCGGGCCAGGCTCTGTTCAACGGGGACATGGAGCCCGAGGC
CGGCGCCGGCGCCGGCGCCGCGGCCTCTTCGGCTGCGGACCCTGCCATTCCGGAGGAGGTGTGGAATATC
AAACAAATGATTAAGTTGACACAGGAACATATAGAGGCCCTATTGGACAAATTTGGTGGGGAGCATAATC
CACCATCAATATATCTGGAGGCCTATGAAGAATACACCAGCAAGCTAGATGCACTCCAACAAAGAGAACA
ACAGTTATTGGAATCTCTGGGGAACGGAACTGATTTTTCTGTTTCTAGCTCTGCATCAATGGATACCGTT
ACATCTTCTTCCTCTTCTAGCCTTTCAGTGCTACCTTCATCTCTTTCAGTTTTTCAAAATCCCACAGATG
TGGCACGGAGCAACCCCAAGTCACCACAAAAACCTATCGTTAGAGTCTTCCTGCCCAACAAACAGAGGAC
AGTGGTACCTGCAAGGTGTGGAGTTACAGTCCGAGACAGTCTAAAGAAAGCACTGATGATGAGAGGTCTA
ATCCCAGAGTGCTGTGCTGTTTACAGAATTCAGGATGGAGAGAAGAAACCAATTGGTTGGGACACTGATA
TTTCCTGGCTTACTGGAGAAGAATTGCATGTGGAAGTGTTGGAGAATGTTCCACTTACAACACACAACTT
TGTACGAAAAACGTTTTTCACCTTCGCATTTTGTGACTTTTGTCGAAAGCTGCTTTTCCAGGGTTTCCGC
TGTCAAACATGTGGTTATAAATTTCACCAGCGTTGTAGTACAGAAGTTCCACTGATGTGTGTTAATTATG
ACCAACTTGATTTGCTGTTTGTCTCCAAGTTCTTTGAACACCACCCAATACCACAGGAAGAGGCGTCCTT
AGCAGAGACTGCCCTAACATCTGGATCATCCCCTTCCGCACCCGCCTCGGACTCTATTGGGCCCCAAATT
CTCACCAGTCCGTCTCCTTCAAAATCCATTCCAATTCCACAGCCCTTCCGACCAGCAGATGAAGATCATC
GAAATCAATTTGGGCAACGAGACCGATCCTCATCAGCTCCCAATGTGCATATAAACACAATAGAACCTGT
CAATATTGATGACTTGATTAGAGACCAAGGATTTCGTGGTGATGGAGGATCAACCACAGGTTTGTCTGCT
ACCCCCCCTGCCTCATTACCTGGCTCACTAACTAACGTGAAAGCCTTACAGAAATCTCCAGGACCTCAGC
GAGAAAGGAAGTCATCTTCATCCTCAGAAGACAGGAATCGAATGAAAACACTTGGTAGACGGGACTCGAG
TGATGATTGGGAGATTCCTGATGGGCAGATTACAGTGGGACAAAGAATTGGATCTGGATCATTTGGAACA
GTCTACAAGGGAAAGTGGCATGGTGATGTGGCAGTGAAAATGTTGAATGTGACAGCACCTACACCTCAGC
AGTTACAAGCCTTCAAAAATGAAGTAGGAGTACTCAGGAAAACACGACATGTGAATATCCTACTCTTCAT
GGGCTATTCCACAAAGCCACAACTGGCTATTGTTACCCAGTGGTGTGAGGGCTCCAGCTTGTATCACCAT
CTCCATATCATTGAGACCAAATTTGAGATGATCAAACTTATAGATATTGCACGACAGACTGCACAGGGCA
TGGATTACTTACACGCCAAGTCAATCATCCACAGAGACCTCAAGAGTAATAATATATTTCTTCATGAAGA
CCTCACAGTAAAAATAGGTGATTTTGGTCTAGCTACAGTGAAATCTCGATGGAGTGGGTCCCATCAGTTT
GAACAGTTGTCTGGATCCATTTTGTGGATGGCACCAGAAGTCATCAGAATGCAAGATAAAAATCCATACA
GCTTTCAGTCAGATGTATATGCATTTGGAATTGTTCTGTATGAATTGATGACTGGACAGTTACCTTATTC
AAACATCAACAACAGGGACCAGATAATTTTTATGGTGGGACGAGGATACCTGTCTCCAGATCTCAGTAAG
GTACGGAGTAACTGTCCAAAAGCCATGAAGAGATTAATGGCAGAGTGCCTCAAAAAGAAAAGAGATGAGA
GACCACTCTTTCCCCAAATTCTCGCCTCTATTGAGCTGCTGGCCCGCTCATTGCCAAAAATTCACCGCAG
TGCATCAGAACCCTCCTTGAATCGGGCTGGTTTCCAAACAGAGGATTTTAGTCTATATGCTTGTGCTTCT
CCAAAAACACCCATCCAGGCAGGGGGATATGGTGCGTTTCCTGTCCACTAGAACCCAGCTTTCTTGTACA
AAGTGGTGATATCCAATTAACCCTCACTAAAGGGATGTATAATGATGTGTGTAAATTCCCTATAGTGAGT
CGTATTACCACCCAACTTTTCTATACAAAGTGGTTGATATCCAGCACAGTGGCGGCCGCTCGAGTCTAGA
GGGCCCGCGGTTCGAAGGTAAGCCTATCCCTAACCCTCTCCTCGGTCTCGATTCTACGCGTACCGGTTAG
TAATGAGATCCCTCCCCCCCCCCTAACGTTACTGGCCGAAGCCGCTTGGAATAAGGCCGGTGTGCGTTTG
TCTATATGTTATTTTCCACCATATTGCCGTCTTTTGGCAATGTGAGGGCCCGGAAACCTGGCCCTGTCTT
CTTGACGAGCATTCCTAGGGGTCTTTCCCCTCTCGCCAAAGGAATGCAAGGTCTGTTGAATGTCGTGAAG
GAAGCAGTTCCTCTGGAAGCTTCTTGAAGACAAACAACGTCTGTAGCGACCCTTTGCAGGCAGCGGAACC
CCCCACCTGGCGACAGGTGCCTCTGCGGCCAAAAGCCACGTGTATAAGATACACCTGCAAAGGCGGCACA
ACCCCAGTGCCACGTTGTGAGTTGGATAGTTGTGGAAAGAGTCAAATGGCTCTCCTCAAGCGTATTCAAC
AAGGGGCTGAAGGATGCCCAGAAGGTACCCCATTGTATGGGATCTGATCTGGGGCCTCGGTGCACATGCT
TTACATGTGTTTAGTCGAGGTTAAAAAAACGTCTAGGCCCCCCGAACCACGGGGACGTGGTTTTCCTTTG
AAAAACACGATGATAATATGGCCACACATATGACCGAGTACAAGCCCACGGTGCGCCTCGCCACCCGCGA
CGACGTCCCCAGGGCCGTACGCACCCTCGCCGCCGCGTTCGCCGACTACCCCGCCACGCGCCACACCGTC
GATCCGGACCGCCACATCGAGCGGGTCACCGAGCTGCAAGAACTCTTCCTCACGCGCGTCGGGCTCGACA
TCGGCAAGGTGTGGGTCGCGGACGACGGCGCCGCGGTGGCGGTCTGGACCACGCCGGAGAGCGTCGAAGC
GGGGGCGGTGTTCGCCGAGATCGGCCCGCGCATGGCCGAGTTGAGCGGTTCCCGGCTGGCCGCGCAGCAA
CAGATGGAAGGCCTCCTGGCGCCGCACCGGCCCAAGGAGCCCGCGTGGTTCCTGGCCACCGTCGGCGTCT
CGCCCGACCACCAGGGCAAGGGTCTGGGCAGCGCCGTCGTGCTCCCCGGAGTGGAGGCGGCCGAGCGCGC
CGGGGTGCCCGCCTTCCTGGAGACCTCCGCGCCCCGCAACCTCCCCTTCTACGAGCGGCTCGGCTTCACC
GTCACCGCCGACGTCGAGGTGCCCGAAGGACCGCGCACCTGGTGCATGACCCGCAAGCCCGGTGCCTAAA
TCGATAGATCCTAATCAACCTCTGGATTACAAAATTTGTGAAAGATTGACTGGTATTCTTAACTATGTTG
CTCCTTTTACGCTATGTGGATACGCTGCTTTAATGCCTTTGTATCATGCTATTGCTTCCCGTATGGCTTT
CATTTTCTCCTCCTTGTATAAATCCTGGTTGCTGTCTCTTTATGAGGAGTTGTGGCCCGTTGTCAGGCAA
CGTGGCGTGGTGTGCACTGTGTTTGCTGACGCAACCCCCACTGGTTGGGGCATTGCCACCACCTGTCAGC
TCCTTTCCGGGACTTTCGCTTTCCCCCTCCCTATTGCCACGGCGGAACTCATCGCCGCCTGCCTTGCCCG
CTGCTGGACAGGGGCTCGGCTGTTGGGCACTGACAATTCCGTGGTGTTGTCGGGGAAATCATCGTCCTTT
CCTTGGCTGCTCGCCTGTGTTGCCACCTGGATTCTGCGCGGGACGTCCTTCTGCTACGTCCCTTCGGCCC
TCAATCCAGCGGACCTTCCTTCCCGCGGCCTGCTGCCGGCTCTGCGGCCTCTTCCGCGTCTTCGCCTTCG
CCCTCAGACGAGTCGGATCTCCCTTTGGGCCGCCTCCCCGCCTGAGATCCTTTAAGACCAATGACTTACA
AGGCAGCTGTAGATCTTAGCCACTTTTTAAAAGAAAAGGGGGGACTGGAAGGGCTAATTCACTCCCAACG
AAGACAAGATCTGCTTTTTGCTTGTACTGGGTCTCTCTGGTTAGACCAGATCTGAGCCTGGGAGCTCTCT
GGCTAACTAGGGAACCCACTGCTTAAGCCTCAATAAAGCTTGCCTTGAGTGCTTCAAGTAGTGTGTGCCC
GTCTGTTGTGTGACTCTGGTAACTAGAGATCCCTCAGACCCTTTTAGTCAGTGTGGAAAATCTCTAGCAG
TAGTAGTTCATGTCATCTTATTATTCAGTATTTATAACTTGCAAAGAAATGAATATCAGAGAGTGAGAGG
CCCGGGTTAATTAAGGAAAGGGCTAGATCATTCTTGAAGACGAAAGGGCCTCGTGATACGCCTATTTTTA
TAGGTTAATGTCATGATAATAATGGTTTCTTAGACGTCAGGTGGCACTTTTCGGGGAAATGTGCGCGGAA
CCCCTATTTGTTTATTTTTCTAAATACATTCAAATATGTATCCGCTCATGAGACAATAACCCTGATAAAT
GCTTCAATAATATTGAAAAAGGAAGAGTATGAGTATTCAACATTTCCGTGTCGCCCTTATTCCCTTTTTT
GCGGCATTTTGCCTTCCTGTTTTTGCTCACCCAGAAACGCTGGTGAAAGTAAAAGATGCTGAAGATCAGT
TGGGTGCACGAGTGGGTTACATCGAACTGGATCTCAACAGCGGTAAGATCCTTGAGAGTTTTCGCCCCGA
AGAACGTTTTCCAATGATGAGCACTTTTAAAGTTCTGCTATGTGGCGCGGTATTATCCCGTGTTGACGCC
GGGCAAGAGCAACTCGGTCGCCGCATACACTATTCTCAGAATGACTTGGTTGAGTACTCACCAGTCACAG
AAAAGCATCTTACGGATGGCATGACAGTAAGAGAATTATGCAGTGCTGCCATAACCATGAGTGATAACAC
TGCGGCCAACTTACTTCTGACAACGATCGGAGGACCGAAGGAGCTAACCGCTTTTTTGCACAACATGGGG
GATCATGTAACTCGCCTTGATCGTTGGGAACCGGAGCTGAATGAAGCCATACCAAACGACGAGCGTGACA
CCACGATGCCTGTAGCAATGGCAACAACGTTGCGCAAACTATTAACTGGCGAACTACTTACTCTAGCTTC
CCGGCAACAATTAATAGACTGGATGGAGGCGGATAAAGTTGCAGGACCACTTCTGCGCTCGGCCCTTCCG
GCTGGCTGGTTTATTGCTGATAAATCTGGAGCCGGTGAGCGTGGGTCTCGCGGTATCATTGCAGCACTGG
GGCCAGATGGTAAGCCCTCCCGTATCGTAGTTATCTACACGACGGGGAGTCAGGCAACTATGGATGAACG
AAATAGACAGATCGCTGAGATAGGTGCCTCACTGATTAAGCATTGGTAACTGTCAGACCAAGTTTACTCA
TATATACTTTAGATTGATTTAAAACTTCATTTTTAATTTAAAAGGATCTAGGTGAAGATCCTTTTTGATA
ATCTCATGACCAAAATCCCTTAACGTGAGTTTTCGTTCCACTGAGCGTCAGACCCCGTAGAAAAGATCAA
AGGATCTTCTTGAGATCCTTTTTTTCTGCGCGTAATCTGCTGCTTGCAAACAAAAAAACCACCGCTACCA
GCGGTGGTTTGTTTGCCGGATCAAGAGCTACCAACTCTTTTTCCGAAGGTAACTGGCTTCAGCAGAGCGC
AGATACCAAATACTGTTCTTCTAGTGTAGCCGTAGTTAGGCCACCACTTCAAGAACTCTGTAGCACCGCC
TACATACCTCGCTCTGCTAATCCTGTTACCAGTGGCTGCTGCCAGTGGCGATAAGTCGTGTCTTACCGGG
TTGGACTCAAGACGATAGTTACCGGATAAGGCGCAGCGGTCGGGCTGAACGGGGGGTTCGTGCACACAGC
CCAGCTTGGAGCGAACGACCTACACCGAACTGAGATACCTACAGCGTGAGCTATGAGAAAGCGCCACGCT
TCCCGAAGGGAGAAAGGCGGACAGGTATCCGGTAAGCGGCAGGGTCGGAACAGGAGAGCGCACGAGGGAG
CTTCCAGGGGGAAACGCCTGGTATCTTTATAGTCCTGTCGGGTTTCGCCACCTCTGACTTGAGCGTCGAT
TTTTGTGATGCTCGTCAGGGGGGCGGAGCCTATGGAAAAACGCCAGCAACGCGGCCTTTTTACGGTTCCT
GGCCTTTTGCTGGCCTTTTGCTCACATGTTCTTTCCTGCGTTATCCCCTGATTCTGTGGATAACCGTATT
ACCGCCTTTGAGTGAGCTGATACCGCTCGCCGCAGCCGAACGACCGAGCGCAGCGAGTCAGTGAGCGAGG
AAGCGGAAGAGCGCCCAATACGCAAACCGCCTCTCCCCGCGCGTTGGCCGATTCATTAATGCAGCAAGCT
CATGGCTGACTAATTTTTTTTATTTATGCAGAGGCCGAGGCCGCCTCGGCCTCTGAGCTATTCCAGAAGT
AGTGAGGAGGCTTTTTTGGAGGCCTAGGCTTTTGCAAAAAGCTCCCCGTGGCACGACAGGTTTCCCGACT
GGAAAGCGGGCAGTGAGCGCAACGCAATTAATGTGAGTTAGCTCACTCATTAGGCACCCCAGGCTTTACA
CTTTATGCTTCCGGCTCGTATGTTGTGTGGAATTGTGAGCGGATAACAATTTCACACAGGAAACAGCTAT
GACATGATTACGAATTTCACAAATAAAGCATTTTTTTCACTGCATTCTAGTTGTGGTTTGTCCAAACTCA
TCAATGTATCTTATCATGTCTGGATCAACTGGATAACTCAAGCTAACCAAAATCATCCCAAACTTCCCAC
CCCATACCCTATTACCACTGCCAATTACCTGTGGTTTCATTTACTCTAAACCTGTGATTCCTCTGAATTA
TTTTCATTTTAAAGAAATTGTATTTGTTAAATATGTACTACAAACTTAGTAGTTGGAAGGGCTAATTCAC
TCCCAAAGAAGACAAGATATCCTTGATCTGTGGATCTACCACACACAAGGCTACTTCCCTGATTAGCAGA
ACTACACACCAGGGCCAGGGGTCAGATATCCACTGACCTTTGGATGGTGCTACAAGCTAGTACCAGTTGA
GCCAGATAAGGTAGAAGAGGCCAATAAAGGAGAGAACACCAGCTTGTTACACCCTGTGAGCCTGCATGGG
ATGGATGACCCGGAGAGAGAAGTGTTAGAGTGGAGGTTTGACAGCCGCCTAGCATTTCATCACGTGGCCC
GAGAGCTGCATCCGGAGTACTTCAAGAACTGCTGATATCGAGCTTGCTACAAGGGACTTTCCGCTGGGGA
CTTTCCAGGGAGGCGTGGCCTGGGCGGGACTGGGGAGTGGCGAGCCCTCAGATCCTGCATATAAGCAGCT
GCTTTTTGCCTGTACTGGGTCTCTCTGGTTAGACCAGATCTGAGCCTGGGAGCTCTCTGGCTAACTAGGG
AACCCACTGCTTAAGCCTCAATAAAGCTTGCCTTGAGTGCTTCAAGTAGTGTGTGCCCGTCTGTTGTGTG
ACTCTGGTAACTAGAGATCCCTCAGACCCTTTTAGTCAGTGTGGAAAATCTCTAGCAGTGGCGCCCGAAC
AGGGACTTGAAAGCGAAAGGGAAACCAGAGGAGCTCTCTCGACGCAGGACTCGGCTTGCTGAAGCGCGCA
CGGCAAGAGGCGAGGGGCGGCGACTGGTGAGTACGCCAAAAATTTTGACTAGCGGAGGCTAGAAGGAGAG
AGATGGGTGCGAGAGCGTCAGTATTAAGCGGGGGAGAATTAGATCGCGATGGGAAAAAATTCGGTTAAGG
CCAGGGGGAAAGAAAAAATATAAATTAAAACATATAGTATGGGCAAGCAGGGAGCTAGAACGATTCGCAG
TTAATCCTGGCCTGTTAGAAACATCAGAAGGCTGTAGACAAATACTGGGACAGCTACAACCATCCCTTCA
GACAGGATCAGAAGAACTTAGATCATTATATAATACAGTAGCAACCCTCTATTGTGTGCATCAAAGGATA
GAGATAAAAGACACCAAGGAAGCTTTAGACAAGATAGAGGAAGAGCAAAACAAAAGTAAGACCACCGCAC
AGCAAGCGGCCGGCCGCTGATCTTCAGACCTGGAGGAGGAGATATGAGGGACAATTGGAGAAGTGAATTA
TATAAATATAAAGTAGTAAAAATTGAACCATTAGGAGTAGCACCCACCAAGGCAAAGAGAAGAGTGGTGC
AGAGAGAAAAAAGAGCAGTGGGAATAGGAGCTTTGTTCCTTGGGTTCTTGGGAGCAGCAGGAAGCACTAT
GGGCGCAGCGTCAATGACGCTGACGGTACAGGCCAGACAATTATTGTCTGGTATAGTGCAGCAGCAGAAC
AATTTGCTGAGGGCTATTGAGGCGCAACAGCATCTGTTGCAACTCACAGTCTGGGGCATCAAGCAGCTCC
AGGCAAGAATCCTGGCTGTGGAAAGATACCTAAAGGATCAACAGCTCCTGGGGATTTGGGGTTGCTCTGG
AAAACTCATTTGCACCACTGCTGTGCCTTGGAATGCTAGTTGGAGTAATAAATCTCTGGAACAGATTTGG
AATCACACGACCTGGATGGAGTGGGACAGAGAAATTAACAATTACACAAGCTTAATACACTCCTTAATTG
AAGAATCGCAAAACCAGCAAGAAAAGAATGAACAAGAATTATTGGAATTAGATAAATGGGCAAGTTTGTG
GAATTGGTTTAACATAACAAATTGGCTGTGGTATATAAAATTATTCATAATGATAGTAGGAGGCTTGGTA
GGTTTAAGAATAGTTTTTGCTGTACTTTCTATAGTGAATAGAGTTAGGCAGGGATATTCACCATTATCGT
TTCAGACCCACCTCCCAACCCCGAGGGGACCCGACAGGCCCGAAGGAATAGAAGAAGAAGGTGGAGAGAG
AGACAGAGACAGATCCATTCGATTAGTGAACGGATCTCGACGGTATCGCCGAATTCACAAATGGCAGTAT
TCATCCACAA
