>Addgene plasmid #116172 | pHAGE-BRAF-L245F | depositor partial sequence | sequence record 219045 | insert
ATGGCGGCGCTGAGCGGTGGCGGTGGTGGCGGCGCGGAGCCGGGCCAGGCTCTGTTCAACGGGGACATGG
AGCCCGAGGCCGGCGCCGGCGCCGGCGCCGCGGCCTCTTCGGCTGCGGACCCTGCCATTCCGGAGGAGGT
GTGGAATATCAAACAAATGATTAAGTTGACACAGGAACATATAGAGGCCCTATTGGACAAATTTGGTGGG
GAGCATAATCCACCATCAATATATCTGGAGGCCTATGAAGAATACACCAGCAAGCTAGATGCACTCCAAC
AAAGAGAACAACAGTTATTGGAATCTCTGGGGAACGGAACTGATTTTTCTGTTTCTAGCTCTGCATCAAT
GGATACCGTTACATCTTCTTCCTCTTCTAGCCTTTCAGTGCTACCTTCATCTCTTTCAGTTTTTCAAAAT
CCCACAGATGTGGCACGGAGCAACCCCAAGTCACCACAAAAACCTATCGTTAGAGTCTTCCTGCCCAACA
AACAGAGGACAGTGGTACCTGCAAGGTGTGGAGTTACAGTCCGAGACAGTCTAAAGAAAGCACTGATGAT
GAGAGGTCTAATCCCAGAGTGCTGTGCTGTTTACAGAATTCAGGATGGAGAGAAGAAACCAATTGGTTGG
GACACTGATATTTCCTGGCTTACTGGAGAAGAATTGCATGTGGAAGTGTTGGAGAATGTTCCACTTACAA
CACACAACTTTGTACGAAAAACGTTTTTCACCTTCGCATTTTGTGACTTTTGTCGAAAGCTGCTTTTCCA
GGGTTTCCGCTGTCAAACATGTGGTTATAAATTTCACCAGCGTTGTAGTACAGAAGTTCCACTGATGTGT
GTTAATTATGACCAACTTGATTTGCTGTTTGTCTCCAAGTTCTTTGAACACCACCCAATACCACAGGAAG
AGGCGTCCTTAGCAGAGACTGCCCTAACATCTGGATCATCCCCTTCCGCACCCGCCTCGGACTCTATTGG
GCCCCAAATTCTCACCAGTCCGTCTCCTTCAAAATCCATTCCAATTCCACAGCCCTTCCGACCAGCAGAT
GAAGATCATCGAAATCAATTTGGGCAACGAGACCGATCCTCATCAGCTCCCAATGTGCATATAAACACAA
TAGAACCTGTCAATATTGATGACTTGATTAGAGACCAAGGATTTCGTGGTGATGGAGGATCAACCACAGG
TTTGTCTGCTACCCCCCCTGCCTCATTACCTGGCTCACTAACTAACGTGAAAGCCTTACAGAAATCTCCA
GGACCTCAGCGAGAAAGGAAGTCATCTTCATCCTCAGAAGACAGGAATCGAATGAAAACACTTGGTAGAC
GGGACTCGAGTGATGATTGGGAGATTCCTGATGGGCAGATTACAGTGGGACAAAGAATTGGATCTGGATC
ATTTGGAACAGTCTACAAGGGAAAGTGGCATGGTGATGTGGCAGTGAAAATGTTGAATGTGACAGCACCT
ACACCTCAGCAGTTACAAGCCTTCAAAAATGAAGTAGGAGTACTCAGGAAAACACGACATGTGAATATCC
TACTCTTCATGGGCTATTCCACAAAGCCACAACTGGCTATTGTTACCCAGTGGTGTGAGGGCTCCAGCTT
GTATCACCATCTCCATATCATTGAGACCAAATTTGAGATGATCAAACTTATAGATATTGCACGACAGACT
GCACAGGGCATGGATTACTTACACGCCAAGTCAATCATCCACAGAGACCTCAAGAGTAATAATATATTTC
TTCATGAAGACCTCACAGTAAAAATAGGTGATTTTGGTCTAGCTACAGTGAAATCTCGATGGAGTGGGTC
CCATCAGTTTGAACAGTTGTCTGGATCCATTTTGTGGATGGCACCAGAAGTCATCAGAATGCAAGATAAA
AATCCATACAGCTTTCAGTCAGATGTATATGCATTTGGAATTGTTCTGTATGAATTGATGACTGGACAGT
TACCTTATTCAAACATCAACAACAGGGACCAGATAATTTTTATGGTGGGACGAGGATACCTGTCTCCAGA
TCTCAGTAAGGTACGGAGTAACTGTCCAAAAGCCATGAAGAGATTAATGGCAGAGTGCCTCAAAAAGAAA
AGAGATGAGAGACCACTCTTTCCCCAAATTCTCGCCTCTATTGAGCTGCTGGCCCGCTCATTGCCAAAAA
TTCACCGCAGTGCATCAGAACCCTCCTTGAATCGGGCTGGTTTCCAAACAGAGGATTTTAGTCTATATGC
TTGTGCTTCTCCAAAAACACCCATCCAGGCAGGGGGATATGGTGCGTTTCCTGTCCACTAG
